Addgene plasmid #242881: pU6 pegRNA ROSA 4b PhiC31 attP41
Purpose: Mammalian expression of epegRNA for twin prime editing of half the minimal PhiC31 attP site targeting the human ROSA26 site
Depositing lab: Jesse Owens. Depositing organization: University of Hawaii. Publication: Directed evolution of hyperactive integrases for site specific insertion of transgenes. Hew BE, Gupta S, Sato R, Waller DF, Stoytchev I, Short JE, Sharek L, Tran CT, Badran AH, Owens JB. Nucleic Acids Res. 2024 Jul 2:gkae534. doi: 10.1093/nar/gkae534. PubMed 38953167.
Backbone
  Vector backbone: pU6 pegRNA GG Acceptor
  Vector type: Mammalian Expression
Growth in bacteria
  Bacterial resistance: Ampicillin, 100 μg/mL
  Growth temperature: 37°C
  Growth strain: DH5alpha
  Copy number: High Copy
Gene/Insert
  Gene/Insert name: epegRNA for PhiC31 attP site
  Species: H. sapiens (human)
  Mutation: none
  Promoter: U6
  Cloning method: Gibson Cloning
Terms and licenses: Academic/Nonprofit Terms; Industry Terms: Not Available to Industry
Depositor comments: please email each time it is ordered.
How to cite: pU6 pegRNA ROSA 4b PhiC31 attP41 was a gift from Jesse Owens (Addgene plasmid # 242881 ; http://n2t.net/addgene:242881 ; RRID:Addgene_242881)
