[The description below was written by a language model from this plasmid's Addgene catalogue record and pLannotate feature annotations shown in this document.]
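Description:
pU6 pegRNA ROSA 4b PhiC31 attP41 is a compact (about 2.4 kb) mammalian expression plasmid built on the pU6 pegRNA GG Acceptor backbone. It delivers a single engineered prime editing guide RNA (epegRNA) to human cells. It is propagated in E. coli through a high-copy ColE1/pUC-type origin and selected with ampicillin via the β-lactamase gene (AmpR) and its native promoter. The plasmid carries no mammalian selection marker, reporter or protein-coding payload, so the prime editor protein must be supplied from a separate construct.

The functional cassette is driven by the human U6 promoter, an RNA polymerase III promoter suited to short, uncapped, non-polyadenylated transcripts. Downstream, the annotation shows the S. pyogenes Cas9 scaffold (annotated as a tracrRNA fragment), with room between it and the promoter for the spacer, which according to the record targets the human ROSA26 locus. Immediately after the scaffold is a 39-nt fragment of the phage φC31 attP site. This position corresponds to the 3′ extension that serves as the reverse-transcription template. The structured 3′ motif that would make this an epegRNA is not separately annotated. The short attB1 fragment upstream of the promoter looks like a backbone remnant or incidental match with no stated role.

The stated purpose is twin prime editing, in which two pegRNAs targeting opposite strands each write a partly complementary flap. This plasmid encodes half of the minimal φC31 attP site and is presumably used with a partner pegRNA plasmid that supplies the other half. Together they install a φC31 integrase landing site at ROSA26 for site-specific transgene insertion.
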