Features (pLannotate 1.2.2; 7 found; start..end, strand, type, name):
     13..30      +  protein_bind   attB1 (fragment): mutant version of attB; recombination site for the Gateway® BP reaction BP Clonase™
     82..322     +  promoter       U6 promoter: RNA polymerase III promoter for human U6 snRNA
    369..436     +  misc_RNA       tracrRNA (fragment): trans-activating CRISPR RNA for the Streptococcus pyogenes CRISPR/Cas9 system
    437..475     -  protein_bind   phage φC31 attP (fragment): attachment site of phage φC31 phage φC31 integrase
    632..1220    -  rep_origin     ori: high-copy-number ColE1/pMB1/pBR322/pUC origin of replication
   1391..2251    -  CDS            AmpR: β-lactamase; bla; confers resistance to ampicillin, carbenicillin, and related antibiotics
   2252..2356    -  promoter       AmpR promoter: bla
>Addgene plasmid #242881 | pU6 pegRNA ROSA 4b PhiC31 attP41 | addgene full sequence | sequence record 486390 | Addgene NGS Result
GACGTCGCTAGCTGTACAAAAAAGCAGGCTTTAAAGGAACCAATTCAGTCGACTGGATCCGGTACCAAGG
TCGGGCAGGAAGAGGGCCTATTTCCCATGATTCCTTCATATTTGCATATACGATACAAGGCTGTTAGAGA
GATAATTAGAATTAATTTGACTGTAAACACAAAGATATTAGTACAAAATACGTGACGTAGAAAGTAATAA
TTTCTTGGGTAGTTTGCAGTTTTAAAATTATGTTTTAAAATGGACTATCATATGCTTACCGTAACTTGAA
AGTATTTCGATTTCTTGGCTTTATATATCTTGTGGAAAGGACGAAACACCCACCACCAAAGTGTAGCATC
GTTTAAGAGCTAAGCTGGAAACAGCATAGCAAGTTTAAATAAGGCTAGTCCGTTATCAACTCGAAAGAGT
GGCACCGAGTCGGTGCACTGAGAGAACTCAAAGGTTACCCCAGTTGGGGCGCTACACTTTGGTTAATAAC
GCGCGGTTCTATCTAGTTACGCGTTAAACCAACTAGAATTTTTTTAAGCTTGGGCCGCTCGAGGTACCTC
TCTACATATGACATGTGAGCAAAAGGCCAGCAAAAGGCCAGGAACCGTAAAAAGGCCGCGTTGCTGGCGT
TTTTCCATAGGCTCCGCCCCCCTGACGAGCATCACAAAAATCGACGCTCAAGTCAGAGGTGGCGAAACCC
GACAGGACTATAAAGATACCAGGCGTTTCCCCCTGGAAGCTCCCTCGTGCGCTCTCCTGTTCCGACCCTG
CCGCTTACCGGATACCTGTCCGCCTTTCTCCCTTCGGGAAGCGTGGCGCTTTCTCATAGCTCACGCTGTA
GGTATCTCAGTTCGGTGTAGGTCGTTCGCTCCAAGCTGGGCTGTGTGCACGAACCCCCCGTTCAGCCCGA
CCGCTGCGCCTTATCCGGTAACTATCGTCTTGAGTCCAACCCGGTAAGACACGACTTATCGCCACTGGCA
GCAGCCACTGGTAACAGGATTAGCAGAGCGAGGTATGTAGGCGGTGCTACAGAGTTCTTGAAGTGGTGGC
CTAACTACGGCTACACTAGAAGAACAGTATTTGGTATCTGCGCTCTGCTGAAGCCAGTTACCTTCGGAAA
AAGAGTTGGTAGCTCTTGATCCGGCAAACAAACCACCGCTGGTAGCGGTGGTTTTTTTGTTTGCAAGCAG
CAGATTACGCGCAGAAAAAAAGGATCTCAAGAAGATCCTTTGATCTTTTCTACGGGGTCTGACGCTCAGT
GGAACGAAAACTCACGTTAAGGGATTTTGGTCATGAGATTATCAAAAAGGATCTTCACCTAGATCCTTTT
AAATTAAAAATGAAGTTTTAAATCAATCTAAAGTATATATGAGTAAACTTGGTCTGACAGTTACCAATGC
TTAATCAGTGAGGCACCTATCTCAGCGATCTGTCTATTTCGTTCATCCATAGTTGCCTGACTCCCCGTCG
TGTAGATAACTACGATACGGGAGGGCTTACCATCTGGCCCCAGTGCTGCAATGATACCGCGAGATCCACG
CTCACCGGCTCCAGATTTATCAGCAATAAACCAGCCAGCCGGAAGGGCCGAGCGCAGAAGTGGTCCTGCA
ACTTTATCCGCCTCCATCCAGTCTATTAATTGTTGCCGGGAAGCTAGAGTAAGTAGTTCGCCAGTTAATA
GTTTGCGCAACGTTGTTGCCATTGCTACAGGCATCGTGGTGTCACGCTCGTCGTTTGGTATGGCTTCATT
CAGCTCCGGTTCCCAACGATCAAGGCGAGTTACATGATCCCCCATGTTGTGCAAAAAAGCGGTTAGCTCC
TTCGGTCCTCCGATCGTTGTCAGAAGTAAGTTGGCCGCAGTGTTATCACTCATGGTTATGGCAGCACTGC
ATAATTCTCTTACTGTCATGCCATCCGTAAGATGCTTTTCTGTGACTGGTGAGTACTCAACCAAGTCATT
CTGAGAATAGTGTATGCGGCGACCGAGTTGCTCTTGCCCGGCGTCAATACGGGATAATACCGCGCCACAT
AGCAGAACTTTAAAAGTGCTCATCATTGGAAAACGTTCTTCGGGGCGAAAACTCTCAAGGATCTTACCGC
TGTTGAGATCCAGTTCGATGTAACCCACTCGTGCACCCAACTGATCTTCAGCATCTTTTACTTTCACCAG
CGTTTCTGGGTGAGCAAAAACAGGAAGGCAAAATGCCGCAAAAAAGGGAATAAGGGCGACACGGAAATGT
TGAATACTCATACTCTTCCTTTTTCAATATTATTGAAGCATTTATCAGGGTTATTGTCTCATGAGCGGAT
ACATATTTGAATGTATTTAGAAAAATAAACAAATAGGGGTTCCGCGCACATTTCCCCGAAAAGTGCCACC
T
